>Addgene plasmid #55085 | mCherry-miniSOG-Actin-7 | addgene partial sequence | sequence record 98951 | mCherry-F 5'-ccccgtaatgcagaagaaga-3'
GGCGCCCTGAAGGGCGAGATCAAGCAGAGGCTGAAGCTGAAGGACGGCGGCCACTACGACGCTGAGGTCA
AGACCACCTACAAGGCCAAGAAGCCCGTGCAGCTGCCCGGCGCCTACAACGTCAACATCAAGTTGGACAT
CACCTCCCACAACGAGGACTACACCATCGTGGAACAGTACGAACGCGCCGAGGGCCGCCACTCCACCGGC
GGCATGGACGAGCTGTACAAGTCCGGACTCAGATCTCGAGCTATGGATGATGATATCGCCGCGCTCGTCG
TCGACAACGGCTCCGGCATGTGCAAGGCCGGCTTCGCGGGCGACGATGCCCCCCGGGCCGTCTTCCCCTC
CATCGTGGGGCGCCCCAGGCACCAGGGCGTGATGGTGGGCATGGGTCAGAAGGATTCCTATGTGGGCGAC
GAGGCCCAGAGCAAGAGAGGCATCCTCACCCTGAAGTACCCCATCGAGCACGGCATCGTCACCAACTGGG
ACGACATGGAGAAAATCTGGCACCACACCTTCTACAATGAGCTGCGTGTGGCTCCCGAGGAGCACCCCGT
GCTGCTGACCGAGGCCCCCCTGAACCCCAAGGCCAACCGCGAGAAGATGACCCAGATCATGTTTGAGACC
TTCAACACCCCAGCCATGTACGTTGCTATCCAGGCTGTGCTATCCCTGTACGCCTCTGGCCGTACCACTG
GCATCGTGATGGACTCCGGTGACGGGGTCACCCACACTGTGCCCATCTACGAGGGGTATGCCCTCCCCCA
TGCCATCCTGCGTCTGGACCTGGCTGGCCGGGACCTGACTGACTACCTCATGAAGATCCTCACCGAGCGC
GGCTACAGCTTCACCACCACGGCCGA
