[The description below was written by a language model from this plasmid's Addgene catalogue record.]
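Description:
mCherry-miniSOG-Actin-7 is a mammalian expression plasmid that produces human beta-actin (ACTB) fused at its N terminus to a tandem mCherry-miniSOG tag. The tag is carried on the mCherry-miniSOG backbone, recorded as about 5.5 kb without the insert, and the actin coding sequence sits downstream of it, so the fluorescent and photosensitizing modules precede actin in a single polypeptide. Transcription is driven by the CMV promoter, a strong constitutive promoter in most mammalian cell lines. The listed 3′ sequencing primer implies an SV40 polyadenylation signal after the insert. In bacteria the plasmid is maintained at high copy under kanamycin selection, and a neomycin resistance marker allows G418 selection of transfected mammalian cells. The record includes no feature table, so the origin of replication, the linker between tag and actin, and the meaning of the "7" in the name are not stated, and the cloning method is listed as unknown.

The construct's stated purpose is labelling the actin cytoskeleton. miniSOG is a small flavin-binding green fluorescent protein that generates singlet oxygen when illuminated. This can locally polymerize diaminobenzidine into an electron-dense deposit, making the tag useful for correlated light and electron microscopy, the subject of the associated publication. The recorded spectral values (excitation 448/473 nm, emission 500/528 nm) correspond to miniSOG rather than mCherry. mCherry adds a red fluorescent channel for locating expressing cells and following actin structures. Typical use would be transient or stable transfection of mammalian cells to visualize actin filaments by fluorescence and then by electron microscopy.
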