Addgene plasmid #55085: mCherry-miniSOG-Actin-7
Purpose: Localization: Actin, Excitation: 448 / 473, Emission: 500 / 528
Depositing lab: Michael Davidson. Depositing organization: Florida State University, Tallahassee. Publication: A genetically encoded tag for correlated light and electron microscopy of intact cells, tissues, and organisms. Shu X, Lev-Ram V, Deerinck TJ, Qi Y, Ramko EB, Davidson MW, Jin Y, Ellisman MH, Tsien RY. PLoS Biol. 2011 Apr;9(4):e1001041. doi: 10.1371/journal.pbio.1001041. Epub 2011 Apr 5. PubMed 21483721.
Backbone
  Vector backbone: mCherry-miniSOG
  Backbone size w/o insert (bp): 5500
  Vector type: Mammalian Expression
  Selectable markers: Neomycin (select with G418)
Growth in bacteria
  Bacterial resistance: Kanamycin, 50 μg/mL
  Growth temperature: 37°C
  Growth strain: DH5alpha
  Copy number: High Copy
Gene/Insert
  Gene/Insert name: Actin (alt name: NM_001101.3)
  Species: H. sapiens (human)
  Entrez Gene: ACTB (a.k.a. BKRNS, BNS, BRWS1, CSMH, DDS1, PS1TP5BP1, THC8)
  Promoter: CMV
  Tag / fusion protein: mCherry-miniSOG (N terminal on backbone)
  Cloning method: Unknown
  Sequencing primers: 5′ CMV-F; 3′ SV40pA-R
Terms and licenses: Academic/Nonprofit Terms; Industry Terms: Not Available to Industry
Depositor comments: . Excitation = 448 / 473; Emission = 500 / 528
How to cite: mCherry-miniSOG-Actin-7 was a gift from Michael Davidson (Addgene plasmid # 55085 ; http://n2t.net/addgene:55085 ; RRID:Addgene_55085)
